>Addgene plasmid #45274 | pBabe_puro_DEST_Flag_GPR160 | depositor partial sequence | sequence record 63328 | GPR160 3'
ATTACCTGAAGTAGTACAAATGGTAACCAGGTACTGAGAAAACAGACAATGAGCTTGGATAAGAATATTT
TTTTAGATCTCACAGTATAACTGGAGTGGGATGAAAAAGGAAAATATAAGATAGTTTCATTCATATAGGA
AGTTATCCTGATAGCCTGTACCAAAGTAGTAACTTCTTCCCAACAGGTTATGAAAGCTACAAATAAAATC
ATCACCATGAAAAATGACAGCCAGTAACTCTGAATGCTGACATAGAAAGGACAGTGACGAGAATAAGCAT
TCTGTGCCTTCAGGCTTTGGTAGATGGCTGGGTCTCCCAAAACATAAGCAAGGACTGAAATCCAAATTAA
AATTACTGTAAAGAAATAAAATAATTTTTGACACTTAAATGAAAGCTTGGTTGTTTTAGAGAAATTCAGG
CAATAATCTATACAAGCTGTCAGGAAAACTGGATAATGCAAAAAGCCATAAGTAAAGGAAATAATTTGAG
TAAATAGGCAGATGTGGTATTTAGTGAACCTAATGCTTAAAAGTACAAAATCCCTGAAATACAATATAAT
GGAAATGTTTACCAAAAGTAAAAGATCAACGAATGCTAGTGAAATGCAAAAATATTCCATAAAATTTTGA
CAGGTGTTTTTTCTTCTCATTCCTAGTGTAAGGATATTTAATAATATTTTCCCAAGTATGATCAAGAATA
GCAGATAGTTANCATCTAGGGGCTGGNTTTGTTTGANGTAACTNGGNACTGANAGAGCANTTCNNCTG
