>Addgene plasmid #45274 | pBabe_puro_DEST_Flag_GPR160 | addgene partial sequence | sequence record 64236 | pBABE5 5'-CTTTATCCAGCCCTCAC-3'
GCCGGATCCCAGTGTGGTGGTACGTAGGAATTCATGGACTACAAAGACGATGACGACAAGCAATTGACAA
GTTTGTACAAAAAAGTTGGCATGACTGCTCTCTCTTCAGAGAACTGCTCTTTTCAGTACCAGTTACGTCA
AACAAACCAGCCCCTAGATGTTAACTATCTGCTATTCTTGATCATACTTGGGAAAATATTATTAAATATC
CTTACACTAGGAATGAGAAGAAAAAACACCTGTCAAAATTTTATGGAATATTTTTGCATTTCACTAGCAT
TCGTTGATCTTTTACTTTTGGTAAACATTTCCATTATATTGTATTTCAGGGATTTTGTACTTTTAAGCAT
TAGGTTCACTAAATACCACATCTGCCTATTTACTCAAATTATTTCCTTTACTTATGGCTTTTTGCATTAT
CCAGTTTTCCTGACAGCTTGTATAGATTATTGCCTGAATTTCTCTAAAACAACCAAGCTTTCATTTAAGT
GTCAAAAATTATTTTATTTCTTTACAGTAATTTTAATTTGGATTTCAGTCCTTGCTTATGTTTTGGGAGA
CCCAGCCATCTACCAAAGCCTGAAGGCACAGAATGCTTATTCTCGTCACTGTCCTTTCTATGTCAGCATT
CAGAGTTACTGGCTGTCATTTTTCATGGTGATGATTTTATTTGTAGCTTTCATAACCTGTTGGGAAGAAG
TTACTACTTTGGTACAGGCTATCAGGATAACTTCCTATATGAATGAAACTATCTTATATTTTCCTTTTTC
ATCCCACTCCAGTTATACTGTGAGATCTAAAAAAATATTCTTATCCAAGCTCATTGTCTGTTTTCTCAGT
ACCTGGTTACCAT
