[The description below was written by a language model from this plasmid's Addgene catalogue record.]
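Description:
pBabe_puro_DEST_Flag_GPR160 is a retroviral mammalian expression plasmid built on the pBabe-puro-flag-DEST backbone (about 5.1 kb without insert), a Gateway destination version of the pBabe-puro vector family. It is maintained in E. coli under ampicillin selection, and transduced or transfected mammalian cells are selected with puromycin. No feature table accompanies the record, so the exact promoters, origin of replication and viral elements are not itemised. pBabe vectors in general are Moloney murine leukaemia virus-based: long terminal repeats and a packaging signal flank the cargo, the 5′ LTR typically drives the inserted gene, and an internal promoter drives the puromycin resistance gene. These details should be treated as family characteristics rather than as facts confirmed for this plasmid.

The payload is the human GPR160 open reading frame (about 1.0 kb; also known as GPCR1 or GPCR150), which encodes an orphan G protein-coupled receptor. The ORF derives in part from the CCSB human ORFeome collection and was moved into the destination vector by Gateway recombination, so the coding sequence is expected to be flanked by recombination site remnants. It is placed in frame with a backbone-encoded N-terminal Flag tag, which allows the protein to be detected or immunoprecipitated with anti-Flag antibodies.

When supplied to a retroviral packaging system, the plasmid yields virus for stable integration and sustained overexpression of Flag-GPR160 in dividing mammalian cells. It was deposited with a study that systematically tested genes in the 3q26 amplified region for cancer driver activity, which suggests it was one of a set of candidate ORF expression constructs used in gain-of-function assays.
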