Addgene plasmid #45274: pBabe_puro_DEST_Flag_GPR160
Depositing lab: William Hahn. Depositing organization: Dana-Farber Cancer Institute. Publication: Systematic interrogation of 3q26 identifies TLOC1 and SKIL as cancer drivers. Hagerstrand D, Tong A, Schumacher SE, Ilic N, Shen RR, Cheung HW, Vazquez F, Shrestha Y, Kim SY, Giacomelli AO, Rosenbluh J, Schinzel AC, Spardy NA, Barbie DA, Mermel CH, Weir BA, Garraway LA, Tamayo P, Mesirov JP, Beroukhim R, Hahn WC. Cancer Discov. 2013 Jun 13. [Epub ahead of print] 10.1158/2159-8290.CD-12-0592 PubMed 23764425.
Backbone
  Vector backbone: pBabe-puro-flag-DEST
  Backbone size w/o insert (bp): 5100
  Vector type: Mammalian Expression, Retroviral
  Selectable markers: Puromycin
Growth in bacteria
  Bacterial resistance: Ampicillin, 100 μg/mL
  Growth temperature: 37°C
  Growth strain: DH5alpha
  Copy number: Unknown
Gene/Insert
  Gene/Insert name: GPR160
  Species: H. sapiens (human)
  Insert size (bp): 1017
  Entrez Gene: GPR160 (a.k.a. GPCR1, GPCR150)
  Tag / fusion protein: Flag (N terminal on backbone)
  Cloning method: Gateway Cloning
  Sequencing primers: 5′ pBabe 5'; 3′ pBabe 3'
Resource information
  A portion of this plasmid was derived from a plasmid made by: THE CCSB HUMAN ORFEOME COLLECTION
Terms and licenses: Academic/Nonprofit Terms; Industry Terms: Not Available to Industry
How to cite: pBabe_puro_DEST_Flag_GPR160 was a gift from William Hahn (Addgene plasmid # 45274 ; http://n2t.net/addgene:45274 ; RRID:Addgene_45274)
